Addgene plasmid #118520: pMRE-Tn5-134
Purpose: miniTn5 plasmid to deliver constitutively expressed fluorescent protein genes in bacteria
Depositing lab: Mitja Remus-Emsermann. Depositing organization: University of Canterbury. Publication: Chromatic Bacteria - A Broad Host-Range Plasmid and Chromosomal Insertion Toolbox for Fluorescent Protein Expression in Bacteria. Schlechter RO, Jun H, Bernach M, Oso S, Boyd E, Munoz-Lintz DA, Dobson RCJ, Remus DM, Remus-Emsermann MNP. Front Microbiol. 2018 Dec 12;9:3052. doi: 10.3389/fmicb.2018.03052. eCollection 2018. PubMed 30631309.
Backbone
  Vector backbone: pAG408
  Vector type: Bacterial Expression ; miniTn5 delivery vector
  Selectable markers: Chloramphenicol
Growth in bacteria
  Bacterial resistance: Ampicillin, 100 μg/mL
  Growth temperature: 37°C
  Growth strain: E. coli S17-1 lambda pir
  Copy number: High Copy
Gene/Insert
  Gene/Insert name: mOrange2
  Species: Synthetic
  Cloning method: Gibson Cloning
Resource information
  A portion of this plasmid was derived from a plasmid made by: mOrange2-pBAD
Terms and licenses: Academic/Nonprofit Terms; Industry Terms: Not Available to Industry
Depositor comments: Please visit https://www.biorxiv.org/content/early/2018/09/07/402172 for bioRxiv preprint.
How to cite: pMRE-Tn5-134 was a gift from Mitja Remus-Emsermann (Addgene plasmid # 118520 ; http://n2t.net/addgene:118520 ; RRID:Addgene_118520)
