[The description below was written by a language model from this plasmid's Addgene catalogue record and pLannotate feature annotations shown in this document.]
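Description:
pMRE-Tn5-134 is a 5.8 kb miniTn5 suicide delivery plasmid built on the pAG408 backbone, designed to insert a constitutively expressed fluorescent protein gene into the chromosome of a broad range of bacteria. The plasmid replicates from an R6K γ origin, which depends on the pi initiator protein supplied in trans. It is therefore maintained in a lambda pir host such as E. coli S17-1 lambda pir, where it is selected with ampicillin through the backbone β-lactamase gene. An incP origin of transfer (with an adjacent traJ fragment) allows the plasmid to be mobilised by conjugation from this donor strain into recipients. Recipients lacking pi cannot replicate it.

The payload is mOrange2, a synthetic orange fluorescent protein derived from a Discosoma sp. protein and taken from an mOrange2-pBAD plasmid, assembled by Gibson cloning. Its coding sequence is followed by a lambda t0 terminator, and then by a chloramphenicol acetyltransferase gene with its own cat promoter fragment and an rrnB T1 terminator. Chloramphenicol is the recorded selectable marker, so it presumably selects recipients that have acquired the transposon. The record describes expression as constitutive, but the promoter driving mOrange2 is not annotated in the feature table. The Tn5 end repeats are likewise not annotated, so the exact transposon boundaries cannot be read from it. A full-length Tn5 transposase gene (tnpA) is present alongside the backbone elements; in miniTn5 designs it sits outside the mobile element, so that insertions are stable once the plasmid is lost. Short fragments of a gentamicin resistance gene, a pBluescript multiple cloning site and a second tnpA segment are probably remnants of earlier construction steps. The plasmid belongs to a toolbox of colour variants for fluorescently tagging bacteria.
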