Features (pLannotate 1.2.2; 14 found; start..end, strand, type, name):
      1..708     +  CDS            mOrange2: mOrange2 is a basic (constitutively fluorescent) orange fluorescent protein published in 2008, derived from Discosoma sp.. It has high acid sensitivity.
    728..822     +  terminator     lambda t0 terminator: transcription terminator from phage lambda
    837..865     +  promoter       cat promoter (fragment): promoter of the E. coli cat gene encoding chloramphenicol acetyltransferase
    866..1522    +  CDS            cat: CAT_ECOLX - Experimental evidence at protein level: Swiss-Prot protein existence level 1. This enzyme is an effector of chloramphenicol resistance in bacteria. From Escherichia coli. This protein is used as a marker in many commonly used cloning vectors, such as pACYC184.
   1590..1676    +  terminator     rrnB T1 terminator: Escherichia coli rrnB; transcription terminator T1 from the E. coli rrnB gene
   1704..1730    +  CDS            GmR (fragment): gentamycin acetyltransferase; aacC1; confers resistance to gentamycin
   1948..3375    +  CDS            tnpA: TN5P_ECOLX - Also known as tnp. Experimental evidence at protein level: Swiss-Prot protein existence level 1. Mediates transposition of transposon Tn5 by a 'cut and paste' mechanism. First, the monomeric transposase binds the 19 bp inverted DNA repeats flanking the transposon. Then, dimerization of the DNA- bound transposase creates a synaptic DNA complex. After nicking of the first DNA strand, excision of the transposon proceeds through a series of intermediates. The transposase then mediates the insertion of the transposon at a new site by strand transfer. The activity of the wild- type tran
   3506..3610    +  promoter       AmpR promoter: bla
   3611..4471    +  CDS            AmpR: β-lactamase; bla; confers resistance to ampicillin, carbenicillin, and related antibiotics
   4710..4819    +  oriT           oriT: incP origin of transfer
   4852..4897    +  CDS            traJ (fragment): oriT-recognizing protein; traJ
   4968..5300    +  rep_origin     R6K γ ori (fragment): γ replication origin from E. coli plasmid R6K; requires the R6K initiator protein pi for replication
   5351..5414    +  misc_feature   MCS (fragment): pBluescript multiple cloning site
   5454..5771    +  CDS            tnpA (fragment): TN5P_ECOLX - Also known as tnp. Experimental evidence at protein level: Swiss-Prot protein existence level 1. Mediates transposition of transposon Tn5 by a 'cut and paste' mechanism. First, the monomeric transposase binds the 19 bp inverted DNA repeats flanking the transposon. Then, dimerization of the DNA- bound transposase creates a synaptic DNA complex. After nicking of the first DNA strand, excision of the transposon proceeds through a series of intermediates. The transposase then mediates the insertion of the transposon at a new site by strand transfer. The activity of the wild- type tran
>Addgene plasmid #118520 | pMRE-Tn5-134 | addgene full sequence | sequence record 226849 | Addgene NGS Result
ATGGTGAGCAAGGGCGAGGAGAATAACATGGCCATCATCAAGGAGTTCATGCGCTTCAAGGTGCGCATGG
AGGGCTCCGTGAACGGCCACGAGTTCGAGATCGAGGGCGAGGGCGAGGGCCGCCCCTACGAGGGCTTTCA
GACCGCTAAGCTGAAGGTGACCAAGGGTGGCCCCCTGCCCTTCGCCTGGGACATCCTGTCCCCTCATTTC
ACCTACGGCTCCAAGGCCTACGTGAAGCACCCCGCCGACATCCCCGACTACTTCAAGCTGTCCTTCCCCG
AGGGCTTCAAGTGGGAGCGCGTGATGAACTACGAGGACGGCGGCGTGGTGACCGTGACCCAGGACTCCTC
CCTGCAGGACGGCGAGTTCATCTACAAGGTGAAGCTGCGCGGCACCAACTTCCCCTCCGACGGCCCCGTG
ATGCAGAAGAAGACCATGGGCTGGGAGGCCTCCTCCGAGCGGATGTACCCCGAGGACGGTGCCCTGAAGG
GCAAGATCAAGATGAGGCTGAAGCTGAAGGACGGCGGCCACTACACCTCCGAGGTCAAGACCACCTACAA
GGCCAAGAAGCCCGTGCAGCTGCCCGGCGCCTACATCGTCGACATCAAGTTGGACATCACCTCCCACAAC
GAGGACTACACCATCGTGGAACAGTACGAACGCGCCGAGGGCCGCCACTCCACCGGCGGCATGGACGAGC
TGTACAAGTAATAATTAGCTGAGCTTGGACTCCTGTTGATAGATCCAGTAATGACCTCAGAACTCCATCT
GGATTTGTTCAGAACGCTCGGTTGCCGCCGGGCGTTTTTTATTGGTGAGAATCCAAGCTAGCTTGGCGAG
ATTTTCAGGAGCTAAGGAAGCTAAAATGGAGAAAAAAATCACTGGATATACCACCGTTGATATATCCCAA
TGGCATCGTAAAGAACATTTTGAGGCATTTCAGTCAGTTGCTCAATGTACCTATAACCAGACCGTTCAGC
TGGATATTACGGCCTTTTTAAAGACCGTAAAGAAAAATAAGCACAAGTTTTATCCGGCCTTTATTCACAT
TCTTGCCCGCCTGATGAATGCTCATCCGGAATTTCGTATGGCAATGAAAGACGGTGAGCTGGTGATATGG
GATAGTGTTCACCCTTGTTACACCGTTTTCCATGAGCAAACTGAAACGTTTTCATCGCTCTGGAGTGAAT
ACCACGACGATTTCCGGCAGTTTCTACACATATATTCGCAAGATGTGGCGTGTTACGGTGAAAACCTGGC
CTATTTCCCTAAAGGGTTTATTGAGAATATGTTTTTCGTCTCAGCCAATCCCTGGGTGAGTTTCACCAGT
TTTGATTTAAACGTGGCCAATATGGACAACTTCTTCGCCCCCGTTTTCACCATGGGCAAATATTATACGC
AAGGCGACAAGGTGCTGATGCCGCTGGCGATTCAGGTTCATCATGCCGTTTGTGATGGCTTCCATGTCGG
CAGAATGCTTAATGAATTACAACAGTACTGCGATGAGTGGCAGGGCGGGGCGTAATTTTTTTAAGGCAGT
TATTGGTGCCCTTAAACGCCTGGGGTAATGACTCTCTAGCTTGAGGCATCAAATAAAACGAAAGGCTCAG
TCGAAAGACTGGGCCTTTCGTTTTATCTGTTGTTTGTCGGTGAACGCTCTCCTGAGTAGGACAAATCCGC
CGCTAGGAGCTTGCGGCCGCCAGGATATCGACCCAAGTACCGCCACCTAACAATTCGTTCAAGCCGAGAT
CGGCTTCCCGGCCGACGCGTCAATTCGAGCGCGTCAATTCGAGGGCCGCGGCCTAGGCGGCCAGATCTGA
TCAAGAGACAGTCTAGCTAGAATTAATTCGAGTCGACCGATCCCGTACACAAGTAGCGTCCTGAACGGAA
CCTTTCCCGTTTTCCAGGATCTGATCTTCCATGTGACCTCCTAACATGGTAACGTTCATGATAACTTCTG
CTCTTCATCGTGCGGCCGACTGGGCTAAATCTGTGTTCTCTTCGGCGGCGCTGGGTGATCCTCGCCGTAC
TGCCCGCTTGGTTAACGTCGCCGCCCAATTGGCAAAATATTCTGGTAAATCAATAACCATCTCATCAGAG
GGTAGTGAAGCCATGCAGGAAGGCGCTTACCGATTTATCCGCAATCCCAACGTTTCTGCCGAGGCGATCA
GAAAGGCTGGCGCCATGCAAACAGTCAAGTTGGCTCAGGAGTTTCCCGAACTGCTGGCCATTGAGGACAC
CACCTCTTTGAGTTATCGCCACCAGGTCGCCGAAGAGCTTGGCAAGCTGGGCTCTATTCAGGATAAATCC
CGCGGATGGTGGGTTCACTCCGTTCTCTTGCTCGAGGCCACCACATTCCGCACCGTAGGATTACTGCATC
AGGAGTGGTGGATGCGCCCGGATGACCCTGCCGATGCGGATGAAAAGGAGAGTGGCAAATGGCTGGCAGC
CGCCGCAACTAGCCGGTTACGCATGGGCAGCATGATGAGCAACGTGATTGCGGTCTGTGACCGCGAAGCC
GATATTCATGCTTATCTGCAGGACAAACTGGCGCATAACGAGCGCTTCGTGGTGCGCTCCAAGCACCCAC
GCAAGGACGTAGAGTCTGGGTTGTATCTGTACGACCATCTGAAGAACCAACCGGAGTTGGGTGGCTATCA
GATCAGCATTCCGCAAAAGGGCGTGGTGGATAAACGCGGTAAACGTAAAAATCGACCAGCCCGCAAGGCG
AGCTTGAGCCTGCGCAGTGGGCGCATCACGCTAAAACAGGGGAATATCACGCTCAACGCGGTGCTGGCCG
AGGAGATTAACCCGCCCAAGGGTGAGACCCCGTTGAAATGGTTGTTGCTGACCAGCGAACCGGTCGAGTC
GCTAGCCCAAGCCTTGCGCGTCATCGACATTTATACCCATCGCTGGCGGATCGAGGAGTTCCATAAGGCA
TGGAAAACCGGAGCAGGAGCCGAGAGGCAACGCATGGAGGAGCCGGATAATCTGGAGCGGATGGTCTCGA
TCCTCTCGTTTGTTGCGGTCAGGCTGTTACAGCTCAGAGAAAGCTTCACGCTGCCGCAAGCACTCAGGGC
GCAAGGGCTGCTAAAGGAAGCGGAACACGTAGAAAGCCAGTCCGCAGAAACGGTGCTGACCCCGGATGAA
TGTCAGCTACTGGGCTATCTGGACAAGGGAAAACGCAAGCGCAAAGAGAAAGCAGGTAGCTTGCAGTGGG
CTTACATGGCGATAGCTAGACTGGGCGGTTTTATGGACAGCAAGCGAACCGGAATTGCCAGCTGGGGCGC
CCTCTGGGAAGGTTGGGAAGCCCTGCAAAGTAAACTGGATGGCTTTCTTGCCGCCAAGGATCTGATGGCG
CAGGGGATCAAGATCTGATCGGTCGATCGAATTAATTCCCAATTCTTGAAGACGAAAGGGCCTCGTGATA
CGCCTATTTTTATAGGTTAATGTCATGATAATAATGGTTTCTTAGACGTCAGGTGGCACTTTTCGGGGAA
ATGTGCGCGGAACCCCTATTTGTTTATTTTTCTAAATACATTCAAATATGTATCCGCTCATGAGACAATA
ACCCTGATAAATGCTTCAATAATATTGAAAAAGGAAGAGTATGAGTATTCAACATTTCCGTGTCGCCCTT
ATTCCCTTTTTTGCGGCATTTTGCCTTCCTGTTTTTGCTCACCCAGAAACGCTGGTGAAAGTAAAAGATG
CTGAAGATCAGTTGGGTGCACGAGTGGGTTACATCGAACTGGATCTCAACAGCGGTAAGATCCTTGAGAG
TTTTCGCCCCGAAGAACGTTTTCCAATGATGAGCACTTTTAAAGTTCTGCTATGTGGCGCGGTATTATCC
CGTATTGACGCCGGGCAAGAGCAACTCGGTCGCCGCATACACTATTCTCAGAATGACTTGGTTGAGTACT
CACCAGTCACAGAAAAGCATCTTACGGATGGCATGACAGTAAGAGAATTATGCAGTGCTGCCATAACCAT
GAGTGATAACACTGCGGCCAACTTACTTCTGACAACGATCGGAGGACCGAAGGAGCTAACCGCTTTTTTG
CACAACATGGGGGATCATGTAACTCGCCTTGATCGTTGGGAACCGGAGCTGAATGAAGCCATACCAAACG
ACGAGCGTGACACCACGATGCCTGTAGCAATGGCAACAACGTTGCGCAAACTATTAACTGGCGAACTACT
TACTCTAGCTTCCCGGCAACAATTAATAGACTGGATGGAGGCGGATAAAGTTGCAGGACCACTTCTGCGC
TCGGCCCTTCCGGCTGGCTGGTTTATTGCTGATAAATCTGGAGCCGGTGAGCGTGGGTCTCGCGGTATCA
TTGCAGCACTGGGGCCAGATGGTAAGCCCTCCCGTATCGTAGTTATCTACACGACGGGGAGTCAGGCAAC
TATGGATGAACGAAATAGACAGATCGCTGAGATAGGTGCCTCACTGATTAAGCATTGGTAACTGTCAGAC
CAAGTTTACTCATATATACTTTAGATTGATTTAAAACTTCATTTTTAATTTAAAAGGATCTAGGTGAAGA
TCCGGGGAATTGGGGATCAATTCCGTTTTCCGCTGCATAACCCTGCTTCGGGGTCATTATAGCGATTTTT
TCGGTATATCCATCCTTTTTCGCACGATATACAGGATTTTGCCAAAGGGTTCGTGTAGACTTTCCTTGGT
GTATCCAACGGCGTCAGCCGGGCAGGATAGGTGAAGTAGGCCCACCCGCGAGCGGGTGTTCCTTCTTCAC
TGTCCCTTATTCGCACCTGGCGGTGCTCAACGGGAATCCTGCTCTGCGAGGCTGGCCGGCTACCGCCGGC
GTAACAGATGAGGGCAAGCGGATGGCTGATGAAACCAAGCCAACCAGGAAGGGCAGCCCACCTATCACGG
AATTGATCCGGCCACGATGCGTCCGGCGTAGAGGATCTGAAGATCAGCAGTTCAACCTGTTGATAGTACG
TACTAAGCTCTCATGTTTCACGTACTAAGCTCTCATGTTTAACGTACTAAGCTCTCATGTTTAACGAACT
AAACCCTCATGGCTAACGTACTAAGCTCTCATGTTTCACGTACTAAGCTCTCATGTTTGAACAATAAAAT
TAATATAAATCAGCAACTTAAATAGCCTCTAAGGTTTTAAGTTTTATAAGAAAAAAAAGAATATATAAGG
CTTTTAAAGCTTTTAAGGTTTAACGGTTGTGGACAACAAGCCAGGGATGTAACGCACTGAGAAGCCCTTA
GAGCCTCTCAAAGCAATTTTGAGTGACACAGGAACACTTAACGGCTGACATGGGAATTAATTCTGACTCT
TATACACAAGTGCGGCCCTCGAATTGACGCGCTCCACCGCGGTGGCGGCCGCTCTAGAACTAGTGGATCC
CCCGGGCTGCAGGAATTCGATATCCATAAACTGCCAGGAATTGGGGATCGGATTCGAGCTCGCACGCTGC
CGCAAGCACTCAGGGCGCAAGGGCTGCTAAAGGAAGCGGAACACGTAGAAAGCCAGTCCGCAGAAACGGT
GCTGACCCCGGATGAATGTCAGCTACTGGGCTATCTGGACAAGGGAAAACGCAAGCGCAAAGAGAAAGCA
GGTAGCTTGCAGTGGGCTTACATGGCGATAGCTAGACTGGGCGGTTTTATGGACAGCAAGCGAACCGGAA
TTGCCAGCTGGGGCGCCCTCTGGTAAGGTTGGGAAGCCCTGCAAAGTAAACTGGATGGCTTTCTTGCCGC
CAAGGATCTGATGGCGCAGGGGATCAAGATCTGATCAAGAGACAGGATACTAGTGGAGGAAGAAAAA
